Addgene plasmid #221945: TALE-free DddA11 1397N
Purpose: Expresses mitochondrially targeted TALE-free DddA11 1397N-UGI in mammalian cells
Depositing lab: Stephen Ekker. Depositing organization: Mayo Foundation for Medical Education and Research. Publication: Unconstrained Precision Mitochondrial Genome Editing with alphaDdCBEs. Castillo SR, Simone BW, Clark KJ, Devaux P, Ekker SC. Hum Gene Ther. 2024 Sep 24. doi: 10.1089/hum.2024.073. PubMed 39212664.
Backbone
  Vector backbone: pCMV
  Backbone size w/o insert (bp): 4717
  Vector type: Mammalian Expression
  Selectable markers: Blasticidin
Growth in bacteria
  Bacterial resistance: Ampicillin, 100 μg/mL
  Growth temperature: 37°C
  Growth strain: DH5alpha
  Copy number: High Copy
Gene/Insert
  Gene/Insert name: COX8A MTS-3xFLAG-DddA11 1397N-UGI-ATP5B 3'UTR
  Species: Synthetic
  Insert size (bp): 904
  Mutation: DddA: S1330I, A1341V, N1342S, E1370K, T1380I
  Promoter: CMV
  Tag / fusion protein: 3xFLAG (N terminal on backbone)
  Cloning method: Other
  Sequencing primers: 5′ T7; 3′ ACACCCGCCGCGCTTAATGC
Terms and licenses: Academic/Nonprofit Terms; Industry Terms: Not Available to Industry
Depositor comments: TALE-free control for DdCBE experiments in mammalian cells. 5' Cloning Site: (Not Destroyed), 3' Cloning Site: (Not Destroyed). Please visit https://www.biorxiv.org/content/10.1101/2024.05.13.593977v1 for bioRxiv preprint.
How to cite: TALE-free DddA11 1397N was a gift from Stephen Ekker (Addgene plasmid # 221945 ; http://n2t.net/addgene:221945 ; RRID:Addgene_221945)
