[The description below was written by a language model from this plasmid's Addgene catalogue record and pLannotate feature annotations shown in this document.]
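Description:
TALE-free DddA11 1397N is a mammalian expression plasmid on a pCMV backbone, 5,621 bp in the sequenced record, that produces a mitochondrially targeted half of the split DddA cytidine deaminase without any DNA-binding TALE array. In bacteria it is maintained at high copy from a ColE1/pUC-type origin and selected with ampicillin through the bla gene; an f1 origin is also present. For selection in mammalian cells, an SV40 early promoter (paired with the bacterial EM7 promoter) drives the blasticidin S deaminase gene, followed by an SV40 polyadenylation signal. Short bleomycin-resistance, lacI, lac promoter/operator and HIV-1 LTR hits in the annotation appear to be backbone remnants rather than functional parts.

The payload sits downstream of the CMV enhancer and immediate-early promoter, with a T7 promoter just upstream of the coding region. The open reading frame begins with the COX8A mitochondrial targeting sequence, which directs import into the mitochondrial matrix, followed by a 3xFLAG epitope for detection. Next comes the N-terminal fragment of the double-stranded DNA deaminase toxin DddA split at position 1397, then a uracil glycosylase inhibitor (UGI) that blocks excision of the uracil generated by deamination. The DddA portion carries the DddA11 substitutions S1330I, A1341V, N1342S, E1370K and T1380I. The catalogue entry lists an ATP5B 3'UTR after the coding sequence, which the automated annotation does not label. Because the construct lacks a programmable TALE domain, it serves as a TALE-free control in DddA-derived cytosine base editor (DdCBE) experiments on the mitochondrial genome in mammalian cells.
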