Features (pLannotate 1.2.2; 24 found; start..end, strand, type, name):
     60..112     -  misc_feature   bom (fragment): basis of mobility region from pBR322
    267..646     +  enhancer       CMV enhancer: human cytomegalovirus immediate early enhancer
    647..850     +  promoter       CMV promoter: human cytomegalovirus (CMV) immediate early promoter
    846..879     +  LTR            5' LTR (truncated) (fragment): truncated 5' long terminal repeat (LTR) from HIV-1
    895..913     +  promoter       T7 promoter: promoter for bacteriophage T7 RNA polymerase
    942..1025    +  CDS            COX8A (fragment): COX8A_HUMAN - Also known as COX8, COX8L. Experimental evidence at protein level: Swiss-Prot protein existence level 1. Component of the cytochrome c oxidase, the last enzyme in the mitochondrial electron transport chain which drives oxidative phosphorylation. The respiratory chain contains 3 multisubunit complexes succinate dehydrogenase (complex II, CII), ubiquinol- cytochrome c oxidoreductase (cytochrome b-c1 complex, complex III, CIII) and cytochrome c oxidase (complex IV, CIV), that cooperate to transfer electrons derived from NADH and succinate to molecular oxygen, creating an electrochem
   1026..1091    +  CDS            3xFLAG: three tandem FLAG® epitope tags, followed by an enterokinase cleavage site
   1098..1427    +  CDS            dddA (fragment): DDDA_BURC1 - Experimental evidence at protein level: Swiss-Prot protein existence level 1. Toxic component of a toxin-immunity protein module, which functions as a cellular contact-dependent growth inhibition (CDI) system. CDI modules allow bacteria to communicate with and inhibit the growth of closely related neighboring bacteria in a contact-dependent fashion. Bacteria that have this module inhibit or kill bacteria without it, giving them a growth advantage. Probably specifically inhibited by cognate immunity protein DddI (Probable). The C-terminal 163 residue fragment has double-stranded DN
   1437..1685    +  CDS            UGI: UNGI_BPPB2 - Experimental evidence at protein level: Swiss-Prot protein existence level 1. This protein binds specifically and reversibly to the host uracil-DNA glycosylase, preventing removal of uracil residues from PBS2 DNA by the host uracil-excision repair system. From Bacillus phage PBS2 (Bacteriophage PBS2).
   1843..1864    +  promoter       SV40 promoter (fragment): SV40 enhancer and early promoter
   1885..2313    +  rep_origin     f1 ori (sequence partly withheld): f1 bacteriophage origin of replication; arrow indicates direction of (+) strand synthesis
   2327..2656    +  promoter       SV40 promoter: SV40 enhancer and early promoter
   2704..2751    +  promoter       EM7 promoter: synthetic bacterial promoter&nbsp
   2770..3168    +  CDS            BSD: blasticidin S deaminase; Aspergillus terreus BSD; confers resistance to blasticidin
   3169..3196    +  CDS            BleoR (fragment): antibiotic-binding protein; Sh ble from Streptoalloteichus hindustanus; confers resistance to bleomycin, phleomycin, and Zeocin™
   3206..3331    +  CDS            ble (fragment): BLE_KLEPN - Experimental evidence at protein level: Swiss-Prot protein existence level 1. Binding protein with a strong affinity to the bleomycin family of antibiotics. Binds to CL990; an antimitotic-antibiotic compound. From Klebsiella pneumoniae.
   3326..3447    +  polyA_signal   SV40 poly(A) signal: SV40 polyadenylation signal
   3520..3536    -  protein_bind   lac operator: The lac repressor binds to the lac operator to inhibit transcription in E. coli. This inhibition can be relieved by adding lactose or isopropyl-β-D-thiogalactopyranoside (IPTG). lac repressor encoded by lacI
   3544..3574    -  promoter       lac promoter: promoter for the E. coli lac operon
   3589..3610    -  protein_bind   CAP binding site: CAP binding activates transcription in the presence of cAMP. E. coli catabolite activator protein
   3623..3715    -  CDS            lacI (fragment): lac repressor; lacI; The lac repressor binds to the lac operator to inhibit transcription in E. coli. This inhibition can be relieved by adding lactose or isopropyl-β-D-thiogalactopyranoside (IPTG).
   3898..4486    -  rep_origin     ori: high-copy-number ColE1/pMB1/pBR322/pUC origin of replication
   4657..5517    -  CDS            AmpR: β-lactamase; bla; confers resistance to ampicillin, carbenicillin, and related antibiotics
   5518..1       -  promoter       AmpR promoter (across the origin): bla
>Addgene plasmid #221945 | TALE-free DddA11 1397N | addgene full sequence | sequence record 438630 | Addgene NGS Result
GCACATTTCCCCGAAAAGTGCCACCTGACGTCGACGGATCGGGAGATCTCCCGATCCCCTATGGTGCACT
CTCAGTACAATCTGCTCTGATGCCGCATAGTTAAGCCAGTATCTGCTCCCTGCTTGTGTGTTGGAGGTCG
CTGAGTAGTGCGCGAGCAAAATTTAAGCTACAACAAGGCAAGGCTTGACCGACAATTGCATGAAGAATCT
GCTTAGGGTTAGGCGTTTTGCGCTGCTTCGCGATGTACGGGCCAGATATACGCGTTGACATTGATTATTG
ACTAGTTATTAATAGTAATCAATTACGGGGTCATTAGTTCATAGCCCATATATGGAGTTCCGCGTTACAT
AACTTACGGTAAATGGCCCGCCTGGCTGACCGCCCAACGACCCCCGCCCATTGACGTCAATAATGACGTA
TGTTCCCATAGTAACGCCAATAGGGACTTTCCATTGACGTCAATGGGTGGAGTATTTACGGTAAACTGCC
CACTTGGCAGTACATCAAGTGTATCATATGCCAAGTACGCCCCCTATTGACGTCAATGACGGTAAATGGC
CCGCCTGGCATTATGCCCAGTACATGACCTTATGGGACTTTCCTACTTGGCAGTACATCTACGTATTAGT
CATCGCTATTACCATGGTGATGCGGTTTTGGCAGTACATCAATGGGCGTGGATAGCGGTTTGACTCACGG
GGATTTCCAAGTCTCCACCCCATTGACGTCAATGGGAGTTTGTTTTGGCACCAAAATCAACGGGACTTTC
CAAAATGTCGTAACAACTCCGCCCCATTGACGCAAATGGGCGGTAGGCGTGTACGGTGGGAGGTCTATAT
AAGCAGAGCTCTCTGGCTAACTAGAGAACCCACTGCTTACTGGCTTATCGAAATTAATACGACTCACTAT
AGGGAGACCCAAGCTGGCTAGCACCATGGCCTCCGTTCTGACCCCGCTGCTGCTGCGTGGCCTGACCGGC
TCCGCTCGTCGTCTGCCAGTTCCGCGTGCGAAAATCCATTCCCTGGACTACAAAGACCATGACGGTGATT
ATAAAGATCATGACATCGATTACAAGGATGACGATGACAAGATGGGATCCGGCAGCTACGCCCTGGGTCC
GTATCAGATTAGCGCCCCGCAGCTGCCAGCTTACAATGGTCAGACCGTGGGTACCTTCTACTATGTGAAC
GACGCGGGCGGTCTGGAGAGCAAGGTGTTTATCAGCGGCGGTCCAACCCCGTACCCAAACTATGTCAGTG
CCGGTCATGTGGAGGGTCAGAGCGCCCTGTTCATGCGTGATAACGGCATCAGCGAGGGTCTGGTGTTCCA
CAACAACCCGAAAGGCACCTGCGGTTTTTGCGTGAACATGATCGAGACCCTGCTGCCGGAAAACGCGAAA
ATGACCGTGGTGCCGCCGGAAGGTTCTGGCGGCTCAACTAATCTGAGCGACATCATTGAGAAGGAGACTG
GGAAACAGCTGGTCATTCAGGAGTCCATCCTGATGCTGCCTGAGGAGGTGGAGGAAGTGATCGGCAACAA
GCCAGAGTCTGACATCCTGGTGCACACCGCCTACGACGAGTCCACAGATGAGAATGTGATGCTGCTGACC
TCTGACGCCCCCGAGTATAAGCCTTGGGCCCTGGTCATCCAGGATTCTAACGGCGAGAATAAGATCAAGA
TGCTGTGATAAGGGGTCTTTGTCCTCTGTACTGTCTCTCTCCTTGCCCCTAACCCAAAAAGCTTCATTTT
TCTGTGTAGGCTGCACAAGAGCCTTGATTGAAGATATATTCTTTCTGAACAGTATTTAAGGTTTCCAATA
AAATGTACACCCCTCAGAACTTCTGAGGCGGAAAGAACCAGCTGGGGCTCTAGGGGGTATCCCC
[124 nt withheld, positions 1885-2008]
C
[91 nt withheld, positions 2010-2100]
A
[49 nt withheld, positions 2102-2150]
CCTTTGACGTTGGAGTCCACGTTCTTT
[37 nt withheld, positions 2178-2214]
ACCCTATCTCGGTCTATTCTTTTGATTTATAAGGGATTTTGCCGATTTCGGCCTATTGGTTAAAAAATGA
GCTGATTTAACAAAAATTTAACGCGAATTAATTCTGTGGAATGTGTGTCAGTTAGGGTGTGGAAAGTCCC
CAGGCTCCCCAGCAGGCAGAAGTATGCAAAGCATGCATCTCAATTAGTCAGCAACCAGGTGTGGAAAGTC
CCCAGGCTCCCCAGCAGGCAGAAGTATGCAAAGCATGCATCTCAATTAGTCAGCAACCATAGTCCCGCCC
CTAACTCCGCCCATCCCGCCCCTAACTCCGCCCAGTTCCGCCCATTCTCCGCCCCATGGCTGACTAATTT
TTTTTATTTATGCAGAGGCCGAGGCCGCCTCTGCCTCTGAGCTATTCCAGAAGTAGTGAGGAGGCTTTTT
TGGAGGCCTAGGCTTTTGCAAAAAGCTCCCGGGAGCTTGTATATCCATTTTCGGATCTGATCAGCACGTG
TTGACAATTAATCATCGGCATAGTATATCGGCATAGTATAATACGACAAGGTGAGGAACTAAACCATGGC
CAAGCCTTTGTCTCAAGAAGAATCCACCCTCATTGAAAGAGCAACGGCTACAATCAACAGCATCCCCATC
TCTGAAGACTACAGCGTCGCCAGCGCAGCTCTCTCTAGCGACGGCCGCATCTTCACTGGTGTCAATGTAT
ATCATTTTACTGGGGGACCTTGTGCAGAACTCGTGGTGCTGGGCACTGCTGCTGCTGCGGCAGCTGGCAA
CCTGACTTGTATCGTCGCGATCGGAAATGAGAACAGGGGCATCTTGAGCCCCTGCGGACGGTGCCGACAG
GTGCTTCTCGATCTGCATCCTGGGATCAAAGCCATAGTGAAGGACAGTGATGGACAGCCGACGGCAGTTG
GGATTCGTGAATTGCTGCCCTCTGGTTATGTGTGGGAGGGCTAAGCACTTCGTGGCCGAGGAGCAGGACT
GACACGTGCTACGAGATTTCGATTCCACCGCCGCCTTCTATGAAAGGTTGGGCTTCGGAATCGTTTTCCG
GGACGCCGGCTGGATGATCCTCCAGCGCGGGGATCTCATGCTGGAGTTCTTCGCCCACCCCAACTTGTTT
ATTGCAGCTTATAATGGTTACAAATAAAGCAATAGCATCACAAATTTCACAAATAAAGCATTTTTTTCAC
TGCATTCTAGTTGTGGTTTGTCCAAACTCATCAATGTATCTTATCATGTCTGTATACCGTCGACCTCTAG
CTAGAGCTTGGCGTAATCATGGTCATAGCTGTTTCCTGTGTGAAATTGTTATCCGCTCACAATTCCACAC
AACATACGAGCCGGAAGCATAAAGTGTAAAGCCTGGGGTGCCTAATGAGTGAGCTAACTCACATTAATTG
CGTTGCGCTCACTGCCCGCTTTCCAGTCGGGAAACCTGTCGTGCCAGCTGCATTAATGAATCGGCCAACG
CGCGGGGAGAGGCGGTTTGCGTATTGGGCGCTCTTCCGCTTCCTCGCTCACTGACTCGCTGCGCTCGGTC
GTTCGGCTGCGGCGAGCGGTATCAGCTCACTCAAAGGCGGTAATACGGTTATCCACAGAATCAGGGGATA
ACGCAGGAAAGAACATGTGAGCAAAAGGCCAGCAAAAGGCCAGGAACCGTAAAAAGGCCGCGTTGCTGGC
GTTTTTCCATAGGCTCCGCCCCCCTGACGAGCATCACAAAAATCGACGCTCAAGTCAGAGGTGGCGAAAC
CCGACAGGACTATAAAGATACCAGGCGTTTCCCCCTGGAAGCTCCCTCGTGCGCTCTCCTGTTCCGACCC
TGCCGCTTACCGGATACCTGTCCGCCTTTCTCCCTTCGGGAAGCGTGGCGCTTTCTCATAGCTCACGCTG
TAGGTATCTCAGTTCGGTGTAGGTCGTTCGCTCCAAGCTGGGCTGTGTGCACGAACCCCCCGTTCAGCCC
GACCGCTGCGCCTTATCCGGTAACTATCGTCTTGAGTCCAACCCGGTAAGACACGACTTATCGCCACTGG
CAGCAGCCACTGGTAACAGGATTAGCAGAGCGAGGTATGTAGGCGGTGCTACAGAGTTCTTGAAGTGGTG
GCCTAACTACGGCTACACTAGAAGAACAGTATTTGGTATCTGCGCTCTGCTGAAGCCAGTTACCTTCGGA
AAAAGAGTTGGTAGCTCTTGATCCGGCAAACAAACCACCGCTGGTAGCGGTGGTTTTTTTGTTTGCAAGC
AGCAGATTACGCGCAGAAAAAAAGGATCTCAAGAAGATCCTTTGATCTTTTCTACGGGGTCTGACGCTCA
GTGGAACGAAAACTCACGTTAAGGGATTTTGGTCATGAGATTATCAAAAAGGATCTTCACCTAGATCCTT
TTAAATTAAAAATGAAGTTTTAAATCAATCTAAAGTATATATGAGTAAACTTGGTCTGACAGTTACCAAT
GCTTAATCAGTGAGGCACCTATCTCAGCGATCTGTCTATTTCGTTCATCCATAGTTGCCTGACTCCCCGT
CGTGTAGATAACTACGATACGGGAGGGCTTACCATCTGGCCCCAGTGCTGCAATGATACCGCGAGACCCA
CGCTCACCGGCTCCAGATTTATCAGCAATAAACCAGCCAGCCGGAAGGGCCGAGCGCAGAAGTGGTCCTG
CAACTTTATCCGCCTCCATCCAGTCTATTAATTGTTGCCGGGAAGCTAGAGTAAGTAGTTCGCCAGTTAA
TAGTTTGCGCAACGTTGTTGCCATTGCTACAGGCATCGTGGTGTCACGCTCGTCGTTTGGTATGGCTTCA
TTCAGCTCCGGTTCCCAACGATCAAGGCGAGTTACATGATCCCCCATGTTGTGCAAAAAAGCGGTTAGCT
CCTTCGGTCCTCCGATCGTTGTCAGAAGTAAGTTGGCCGCAGTGTTATCACTCATGGTTATGGCAGCACT
GCATAATTCTCTTACTGTCATGCCATCCGTAAGATGCTTTTCTGTGACTGGTGAGTACTCAACCAAGTCA
TTCTGAGAATAGTGTATGCGGCGACCGAGTTGCTCTTGCCCGGCGTCAATACGGGATAATACCGCGCCAC
ATAGCAGAACTTTAAAAGTGCTCATCATTGGAAAACGTTCTTCGGGGCGAAAACTCTCAAGGATCTTACC
GCTGTTGAGATCCAGTTCGATGTAACCCACTCGTGCACCCAACTGATCTTCAGCATCTTTTACTTTCACC
AGCGTTTCTGGGTGAGCAAAAACAGGAAGGCAAAATGCCGCAAAAAAGGGAATAAGGGCGACACGGAAAT
GTTGAATACTCATACTCTTCCTTTTTCAATATTATTGAAGCATTTATCAGGGTTATTGTCTCATGAGCGG
ATACATATTTGAATGTATTTAGAAAAATAAACAAATAGGGGTTCCGC
