>Addgene plasmid #221945 | TALE-free DddA11 1397N | depositor partial sequence | sequence record 434597 | Partial
ATGGCCTCCGTTCTGACCCCGCTGCTGCTGCGTGGCCTGACCGGCTCCGCTCGTCGTCTGCCAGTTCCGC
GTGCGAAAATCCATTCCCTGGACTACAAAGACCATGACGGTGATTATAAAGATCATGACATCGATTACAA
GGATGACGATGACAAGATGGGATCCGGCAGCTACGCCCTGGGTCCGTATCAGATTAGCGCCCCGCAGCTG
CCAGCTTACAATGGTCAGACCGTGGGTACCTTCTACTATGTGAACGACGCGGGCGGTCTGGAGAGCAAGG
TGTTTATCAGCGGCGGTCCAACCCCGTACCCAAACTATGTCAGTGCCGGTCATGTGGAGGGTCAGAGCGC
CCTGTTCATGCGTGATAACGGCATCAGCGAGGGTCTGGTGTTCCACAACAACCCGAAAGGCACCTGCGGT
TTTTGCGTGAACATGATCGAGACCCTGCTGCCGGAAAACGCGAAAATGACCGTGGTGCCGCCGGAAGGTT
CTGGCGGCTCAACTAATCTGAGCGACATCATTGAGAAGGAGACTGGGAAACAGCTGGTCATTCAGGAGTC
CATCCTGATGCTGCCTGAGGAGGTGGAGGAAGTGATCGGCAACAAGCCAGAGTCTGACATCCTGGTGCAC
ACCGCCTACGACGAGTCCACAGATGAGAATGTGATGCTGCTGACCTCTGACGCCCCCGAGTATAAGCCTT
GGGCCCTGGTCATCCAGGATTCTAACGGCGAGAATAAGATCAAGATGCTGTGATAAGGGGTCTTTGTCCT
CTGTACTGTCTCTCTCCTTGCCCCTAACCCAAAAAGCTTCATTTTTCTGTGTAGGCTGCACAAGAGCCTT
GATTGAAGATATATTCTTTCTGAACAGTATTTAAGGTTTCCAATAAAATGTACACCCCTCAGAA
